>Addgene plasmid #189784 | pYPQ133-RZ-Cas12j2 | addgene full sequence | sequence record 375104 | Addgene NGS Result
CCTCCGGGCCGTTGCTTCACAACGTTCAAATCCGCTCCCGGCGGATTTGTCCTACTCAGGAGAGCGTTCA
CCGACAAACAACAGATAAAACGAAAGGCCCAGTCTTCCGACTGAGCCTTTCGTTTTATTTGATGCCTGGC
AGTTCCCTACTCTCGCGTTCTGCATTAATGAATCGGCCAACGCGCGGGGAGAGGCGGTTTGCGTATTGGG
CGCTCTTCCGCTTCCTCGCTCACTGACTCGCTGCGCTCGGTCGTTCGGCTGCGGCGAGCGGTATCAGCTC
ACTCAAAGGCGGTAATACGGTTATCCACAGAATCAGGGGATAACGCAGGAAAGAACATGAATTAATTCTC
ATGTTTGACAGCTTATCATCGATTAGCTTTAATGCGGTAGTTTATCACAGTTAAATTGCTAACGCAGTCA
GGCACCGTGTATGAAATCTAACAATGCGCTCATCGTCATCCTCGGCACCGTCACCCTGGATGCTGTAGGC
ATAGGCTTGGTTATGCCGGTACTGCCGGGCCTCTTGCGGGATATCGTCCATTCCGACAGCATCGCCAGTC
ACTATGGCGTGCTGCTAGCGCTATATGCGTTGATGCAATTTCTATGCGCACCCGTTCTCGGAGCACTGTC
CGACCGCTTTGGCCGCCGCCCAGTCCTGCTCGCTTCGCTACTTGGAGCCACTATCGACTACGCGATCATG
GCGACCACACCCGTCCTGTGGATTCTCTACGCCGGACGCATCGTGGCCGGCATCACCGGCGCCACAGGTG
CGGTTGCTGGCGCCTATATCGCCGACATCACCGATGGGGAAGATCGGGCTCGCCACTTCGGGCTCATGAG
CGCTTGTTTCGGCGTGGGTATGGTGGCAGGCCCCGTGGCCGGGGGACTGTTGGGCGCCATCTCCTTACAT
GCACCATTCCTTGCGGCGGCGGTGCTCAACGGCCTCAACCTACTACTGGGCTGCTTCCTAATGCAGGAGT
CGCATAAGGGAGAGCGCCGACCCATGCCCTTGAGAGCCTTCAACCCAGTCAGCTCCTTCCGGTGGGCGCG
GGGCATGACTATCGTCGCCGCACTTATGACTGTCTTCTTTATCATGCAACTCGTAGGACAGGTGCCGGCA
GCGCTCTGGGTCATTTTCGGCGAGGACCGCTTTCGCTGGAGCGCGACGATGATCGGCCTGTCGCTTGCGG
TATTCGGAATCTTGCACGCCCTCGCTCAAGCCTTCGTCACTGGTCCCGCCACCAAACGTTTCGGCGAGAA
GCAGGCCATTATCGCCGGCATGGCGGCCGACGCGCTGGGCTACGTCTTGCTGGCGTTCGCGACGCGAGGC
TGGATGGCCTTCCCCATTATGATTCTTCTCGCTTCCGGCGGCATCGGGATGCCCGCGTTGCAGGCCATGC
TGTCCAGGCAGGTAGATGACGACCATCAGGGACAGCTTCAAGGATCGCTCGCGGCTCTTACCAGCCTAAC
TTCGATCATTGGACCGCTGATCGTCACGGCGATTTATGCCGCCTCGGCGAGCACATGGAACGGGTTGGCA
TGGATTGTAGGCGCCGCCCTATACCTTGTCTGCCTCCCCGCGTTGCGTCGCGGTGCATGGAGCCGGGCCA
CCTCGACCTGAATGGAAGCCGGCGGCACCTCGCTAACGGATTCACCACTCCAAGAATTGGAGCCAATCAA
TTCTTGCGGAGAACTGTGAATGCGCAAACCAACCCTTGATCGGGGAAGAACAGTATGTCGAGCTATTTTT
TGACTTACTGGGGATCAAGCCTGATTGGGAGAAAATAAAATATCCCCTATAGTGAGTCGTATTACATGGT
CATAGCTGTTTCCTGGCAGCTCTGGCCCGTGTCTCAAAATCTCTGATGTTACATTGCACAAGATAAAAAT
ATATCATCATGCCTCCTCTAGAGGTCTCAGGACTCGTTGCTGATGAGTCCGTGAGGACGAAACGAGTAAG
CTCGTCCAACGATTGCCCCTCACGAGGGGACGAGACGGAGCTCAGTCTGACCGCGGCGTCTCTGGCCGGC
ATGGTCCCAGCCTCCTCGCTGGCGCCGGCTGGGCAACATGCTTCGGCATGGCGAATGGGACCCAGGGAGA
CCCTCGAGCCACCCATGACCAAAATCCCTTAACGTGAGTTACGCGTCGTTCCACTGAGCGTCAGACCCCG
TAGAAAAGATCAAAGGATCTTCTTGAGATCCTTTTTTTCTGCGCGTAATCTGCTGCTTGCAAACAAAAAA
ACCACCGCTACCAGCGGTGGTTTGTTTGCCGGATCAAGAGCTACCAACTCTTTTTCCGAAGGTAACTGGC
TTCAGCAGAGCGCAGATACCAAATACTGTTCTTCTAGTGTAGCCGTAGTTAGGCCACCACTTCAAGAACT
CTGTAGCACCGCCTACATACCTCGCTCTGCTAATCCTGTTACCAGTGGCTGCTGCCAGTGGCGATAAGTC
GTGTCTTACCGGGTTGGACTCAAGACGATAGTTACCGGATAAGGCGCAGCGGTCGGGCTGAACGGGGGGT
TCGTGCACACAGCCCAGCTTGGAGCGAACGACCTACACCGAACTGAGATACCTACAGCGTGAGCTATGAG
AAAGCGCCACGCTTCCCGAAGGGAGAAAGGCGGACAGGTATCCGGTAAGCGGCAGGGTCGGAACAGGAGA
GCGCACGAGGGAGCTTCCAGGGGGAAACGCCTGGTATCTTTATAGTCCTGTCGGGTTTCGCCACCTCTGA
CTTGAGCGTCGATTTTTGTGATGCTCGTCAGGGGGGCGGAGCCTATGGAAAAACGCCAGCAACGCGGCCT
TTTTACGGTTCCTGGCCTTTTGCTGGCCTTTTGCTCACATGTTCTTTCCTGCGTTATCCCCTGATTCTGT
GGATAACCGTATTACCGCCTTTGAGTGAGCTGATACCGCTCGCCGCAGCCGAACGACCGAGCGCAGCGAG
TCAGTGAGCGAGGAAGCGGAAGAGCGCCCAATACGCAAACCGCCTCTCCCCGCGCGTTGGCCGATTCATT
AATGCAGCTGGCACGACAGGTTTCCCGACTGGAAAGCGGGCAGTGAGCGCAACGCAATTAATACGCGTAC
CGCTAGCCAGGAAGAGTTTGTAGAAACGCAAAAAGGCCATCCGTCAGGATGGCCTTCTGCTTAGTTTGAT
GCCTGGCAGTTTATGGCGGGCGTCCTGCCCGCCAC
Features (pLannotate 1.2.2; 11 found; start..end, strand, type, name):
     85..128     +  terminator     rrnB T1 terminator: Escherichia coli rrnB; transcription terminator T1 from the E. coli rrnB gene
    160..213     -  CDS            lacI (fragment): lac repressor; lacI; The lac repressor binds to the lac operator to inhibit transcription in E. coli. This inhibition can be relieved by adding lactose or isopropyl-β-D-thiogalactopyranoside (IPTG).
    215..339     -  rep_origin     RSF ori (fragment): Plasmids containing the RSF 1030 origin of replication can be propagated in E. coli cells that contain additional plasmids with compatible origins.
    355..383     +  promoter       tet promoter: E. coli promoter for tetracycline efflux protein gene
    431..1621    +  CDS            TcR: tetracycline efflux protein; tet; confers resistance to tetracycline
   1719..1793    +  CDS            KanR (fragment): aminoglycoside phosphotransferase; aphA-3; confers resistance to kanamycin
   1796..1814    -  promoter       T7 promoter: promoter for bacteriophage T7 RNA polymerase
   1930..1953    +  misc_RNA       sTRSV HHRz (fragment): hammerhead ribozyme from the tobacco ringspot virus satellite RNA (Khvorova et al., 2003)
   2193..2781    +  rep_origin     ori: high-copy-number ColE1/pMB1/pBR322/pUC origin of replication
   2964..3056    +  CDS            lacI (fragment): lac repressor; lacI; The lac repressor binds to the lac operator to inhibit transcription in E. coli. This inhibition can be relieved by adding lactose or isopropyl-β-D-thiogalactopyranoside (IPTG).
   3111..3138    -  terminator     rrnB T2 terminator: transcription terminator T2 from the E. coli rrnB gene
