[The description below was written by a language model from this plasmid's Addgene catalogue record and pLannotate feature annotations shown in this document.]
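Description:
pYPQ133-RZ-Cas12j2 is a small (about 3.2 kb) empty Golden Gate entry vector from a plant CRISPR toolkit, built on the pYPQ133-STU-Lb backbone. It is designed to receive the third Cas12j2 (CasΦ) crRNA in a multiplexed array. It is maintained in E. coli as a high-copy plasmid through a ColE1/pUC-type origin and is selected with tetracycline, conferred by a tetracycline efflux gene (TcR) driven by its native tet promoter. rrnB T1 and T2 terminators sit near the ends of the annotated map, where they likely insulate the cloning region from read-through transcription. The short annotated fragments of lacI, KanR and the RSF origin, along with a T7 promoter, appear to be non-functional remnants of earlier vector construction rather than working parts.

The functional payload is a crRNA cloning cassette in which the inserted guide is flanked by a hammerhead (HH) ribozyme upstream and a hepatitis delta virus (HDV) ribozyme downstream. After transcription, the two ribozymes cleave themselves away, releasing a crRNA with precisely defined ends. This processing allows several guides to be expressed from one transcript. The automated annotation detects only a partial hammerhead ribozyme match. It does not label the HDV ribozyme, the Cas12j2 direct repeat or the Golden Gate restriction sites, and no plant promoter is annotated. The record does not state which promoter ultimately drives the crRNA.

As the "third position" module, the plasmid is meant to be loaded with a spacer and then combined with sibling entry vectors carrying other crRNAs. The resulting assemblies support Cas12j2-based genome editing, gene activation or epigenome editing in plants. No Cas12j2 nuclease is encoded here.
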