Addgene plasmid #189784: pYPQ133-RZ-Cas12j2
Purpose: (Empty Backbone) Golden Gate entry vector to clone the 3rd Cas12j2(CasΦ) crRNA flanked by HH and HDV ribozymes
Depositing lab: Yiping Qi. Depositing organization: University of Maryland, College Park. Publication: Hypercompact CRISPR-Cas12j2 (CasPhi) enables genome editing, gene activation, and epigenome editing in plants. Liu S, Sretenovic S, Fan T, Cheng Y, Li G, Qi A, Tang X, Xu Y, Guo W, Zhong Z, He Y, Liang Y, Han Q, Zheng X, Gu X, Qi Y, Zhang Y. Plant Commun. 2022 Sep 20:100453. doi: 10.1016/j.xplc.2022.100453. PubMed 36127876.
Backbone
  Vector backbone: pYPQ133-STU-Lb
  Vector type: Plant Expression, CRISPR
Growth in bacteria
  Bacterial resistance: Tetracycline, 10 μg/mL
  Growth temperature: 37°C
  Growth strain: DH5alpha
  Copy number: High Copy
Terms and licenses: Academic/Nonprofit Terms; Industry Terms: Not Available to Industry
How to cite: pYPQ133-RZ-Cas12j2 was a gift from Yiping Qi (Addgene plasmid # 189784 ; http://n2t.net/addgene:189784 ; RRID:Addgene_189784)
